>Addgene plasmid #66988 | MSCV PIG Myb | addgene full sequence | sequence record 135293 | Addgene assembled full plasmid sequence
TGAAAGACCCCACCTGTAGGTTTGGCAAGCTAGCTTAAGTAACGCCATTTTGCAAGGCATGGAAAATACA
TAACTGAGAATAGAGAAGTTCAGATCAAGGTTAGGAACAGAGAGACAGCAGAATATGGGCCAAACAGGAT
ATCTGTGGTAAGCAGTTCCTGCCCCGGCTCAGGGCCAAGAACAGATGGTCCCCAGATGCGGTCCCGCCCT
CAGCAGTTTCTAGAGAACCATCAGATGTTTCCAGGGTGCCCCAAGGACCTGAAATGACCCTGTGCCTTAT
TTGAACTAACCAATCAGTTCGCTTCTCGCTTCTGTTCGCGCGCTTCTGCTCCCCGAGCTCAATAAAAGAG
CCCACAACCCCTCACTCGGCGCGCCAGTCCTCCGATAGACTGCGTCGCCCGGGTACCCGTATTCCCAATA
AAGCCTCTTGCTGTTTGCATCCGAATCGTGGACTCGCTGATCCTTGGGAGGGTCTCCTCAGATTGATTGA
CTGCCCACCTCGGGGGTCTTTCATTTGGAGGTTCCACCGAGATTTGGAGACCCCTGCCCAGGGACCACCG
ACCCCCCCGCCGGGAGGTAAGCTGGCCAGCGGTCGTTTCGTGTCTGTCTCTGTCTTTGTGCGTGTTTGTG
CCGGCATCTAATGTTTGCGCCTGCGTCTGTACTAGTTAGCTAACTAGCTCTGTATCTGGCGGACCCGTGG
TGGAACTGACGAGTTCTGAACACCCGGCCGCAACCCTGGGAGACGTCCCAGGGACTTTGGGGGCCGTTTT
TGTGGCCCGACCTGAGGAAGGGAGTCGATGTGGAATCCGACCCCGTCAGGATATGTGGTTCTGGTAGGAG
ACGAGAACCTAAAACAGTTCCCGCCTCCGTCTGAATTTTTGCTTTCGGTTTGGAACCGAAGCCGCGCGTC
TTGTCTGCTGCAGCGCTGCAGCATCGTTCTGTGTTGTCTCTGTCTGACTGTGTTTCTGTATTTGTCTGAA
AATTAGGGCCAGACTGTTACCACTCCCTTAAGTTTGACCTTAGGTCACTGGAAAGATGTCGAGCGGATCG
CTCACAACCAGTCGGTAGATGTCAAGAAGAGACGTTGGGTTACCTTCTGCTCTGCAGAATGGCCAACCTT
TAACGTCGGATGGCCGCGAGACGGCACCTTTAACCGAGACCTCATCACCCAGGTTAAGATCAAGGTCTTT
TCACCTGGCCCGCATGGACACCCAGACCAGGTCCCCTACATCGTGACCTGGGAAGCCTTGGCTTTTGACC
CCCCTCCCTGGGTCAAGCCCTTTGTACACCCTAAGCCTCCGCCTCCTCTTCCTCCATCCGCCCCGTCTCT
CCCCCTTGAACCTCCTCGTTCGACCCCGCCTCGATCCTCCCTTTATCCAGCCCTCACTCCTTCTCTAGGC
GCCGGAATTAGATCTCCACCATGGCCCGGAGACCCCGACACAGCATCTACAGTAGCGATGAAGATGATGA
AGACATTGAGATGTGTGACCATGACTACGATGGGCTGCTGCCCAAATCTGGAAAGCGTCACTTGGGGAAA
ACTAGGTGGACAAGGGAAGAGGATGAGAAGCTGAAGAAGCTGGTGGAACAGAACGGAACAGACGACTGGA
AAGTCATTGCCAATTATCTGCCCAACCGGACAGATGTGCAGTGCCAACACCGGTGGCAGAAAGTGCTGAA
CCCTGAACTCATCAAAGGTCCCTGGACCAAAGAAGAAGATCAGAGAGTCATAGAGCTTGTCCAGAAATAT
GGTCCGAAGCGTTGGTCTGTTATTGCCAAGCACTTAAAAGGGAGAATTGGAAAGCAGTGTCGGGAGAGGT
GGCACAACCATTTGAATCCAGAAGTTAAGAAAACCTCCTGGACAGAAGAGGAGGACAGAATCATTTACCA
GGCACACAAGCGTCTGGGGAACAGATGGGCAGAGATCGCAAAGCTGCTGCCCGGACGGACTGATAATGCT
ATCAAGAACCACTGGAATTCCACCATGCGTCGCAAGGTGGAACAGGAAGGCTACCTGCAGGAGCCTTCCA
AAGCCAGCCAGACGCCAGTGGCCACGAGCTTCCAGAAGAACAATCATTTGATGGGGTTTGGGCATGCCTC
ACCTCCATCTCAGCTCTCTCCAAGTGGCCAGTCCTCCGTCAACAGCGAATATCCCTATTACCACATCGCC
GAAGCACAAAACATCTCCAGTCACGTTCCCTATCCTGTCGCATTGCATGTTAATATAGTCAACGTCCCTC
AGCCGGCTGCGGCAGCCATCCAGAGACACTATAACGACGAAGACCCTGAGAAGGAAAAGCGAATAAAGGA
GCTGGAGTTGCTCCTGATGTCAACAGAGAACGAGCTGAAGGGACAGCAGGCATTACCAACACAGAACCAC
ACTTGCAGCTACCCCGGGTGGCACAGCACCTCCATTGTGGACCAGACCAGACCTCATGGGGATAGTGCAC
CTGTTTCCTGTTTGGGAGAACACCATGCCACCCCATCTCTGCCTGCAGATCCCGGCTCCCTACCTGAAGA
AAGTGCCTCACCAGCAAGGTGCATGATCGTCCACCAGGGCACCATTCTGGACAATGTTAAGAACCTCTTA
GAATTTGCAGAAACACTCCAGTTTATAGATTCTTTCTTGAACACTTCCAGCAACCATGAAAGCTCGGGCT
TAGATGCACCTACCTTACCCTCCACTCCTCTCATTGGTCACAAACTGACACCATGTCGAGACCAGACTGT
GAAAACCCAGAAGGAAAATTCCATCTTTAGAACTCCAGCTATCAAAAGGTCAATCCTCGAAAGCTCTCCT
CGAACTCCCACACCATTCAAACATGCCCTTGCAGCTCAAGAAATTAAATACGGTCCCCTGAAGATGCTAC
CTCAGACCCCCTCCCATGCAGTGGAGGACCTACAAGATGTGATTAAGCAGGAATCGGATGAATCTGGAAT
TGTGGCTGAGTTTCAAGAGAGTGGACCACCGTTACTGAAAAAAATCAAGCAGGAGGTGGAGTCGCCAACT
GAGAAATCGGGAAACTTCTTCTGCTCAAACCACTGGGCAGAGAACAGCCTGAGCACCCAGCTGTTCTCGC
AGGCGTCTCCTGTGGCAGATGCCCCAAATATTCTTACAAGCTCTGTTTTAATGACACCTGTATCAGAAGA
TGAAGACAATGTCCTCAAAGCCTTTACCGTACCTAAGAACAGGCCCCTGGTGGGTCCCTTGCAGCCATGC
AGTGGTGCCTGGGAGCCAGCATCCTGTGGGAAGACAGAGGACCAGATGACGGCCTCCGGTCCGGCTCGGA
AATACGTGAACGCGTTCTCAGCTCGAACTCTGGTCATGTGAGACATTTCTCGAGGATCGTGAATTCTACC
GGGTAGGGGAGGCGCTTTTCCCAAGGCAGTCTGGAGCATGCGCTTTAGCAGCCCCGCTGGGCACTTGGCG
CTACACAAGTGGCCTCTGGCCTCGCACACATTCCACATCCACCGGTAGGCGCCAACCGGCTCCGTTCTTT
GGTGGCCCCTTCGCGCCACCTTCTACTCCTCCCCTAGTCAGGAAGTTCCCCCCCGCCCCGCAGCTCGCGT
CGTGCAGGACGTGACAAATGGAAGTAGCACGTCTCACTAGTCTCGTGCAGATGGACAGCACCGCTGAGCA
ATGGAAGCGGGTAGGCCTTTGGGGCAGCGGCCAATAGCAGCTTTGCTCCTTCGCTTTCTGGGCTCAGAGG
CTGGGAAGGGGTGGGTCCGGGGGCGGGCTCAGGGGCGGGCTCAGGGGCGGGGCGGGCGCCCGAAGGTCCT
CCGGAGGCCCGGCATTCTGCACGCTTCAAAAGCGCACGTCTGCCGCGCTGTTCTCCTCTTCCTCATCTCC
GGGCCTTTCGACCTGCAGCCCAAGCTTACCATGACCGAGTACAAGCCCACGGTGCGCCTCGCCACCCGCG
ACGACGTCCCCAGGGCCGTACGCACCCTCGCCGCCGCGTTCGCCGACTACCCCGCCACGCGCCACACCGT
CGATCCGGACCGCCACATCGAGCGGGTCACCGAGCTGCAAGAACTCTTCCTCACGCGCGTCGGGCTCGAC
ATCGGCAAGGTGTGGGTCGCGGACGACGGCGCCGCGGTGGCGGTCTGGACCACGCCGGAGAGCGTCGAAG
CGGGGGCGGTGTTCGCCGAGATCGGCCCGCGCATGGCCGAGTTGAGCGGTTCCCGGCTGGCCGCGCAGCA
ACAGATGGAAGGCCTCCTGGCGCCGCACCGGCCCAAGGAGCCCGCGTGGTTCCTGGCCACCGTCGGCGTC
TCGCCCGACCACCAGGGCAAGGGTCTGGGCAGCGCCGTCGTGCTCCCCGGAGTGGAGGCGGCCGAGCGCG
CCGGGGTGCCCGCCTTCCTGGAGACCTCCGCGCCCCGCAACCTCCCCTTCTACGAGCGGCTCGGCTTCAC
CGTCACCGCCGACGTCGAGGTGCCCGAAGGACCGCGCACCTGGTGCATGACCCGCAAGCCCGGTGCCTGA
CGCCCGCCCCACGACCCGCAGCGCCCGACCGAAAGGAGCGCACGACCCCATGCATCCAATTCCGCCCCCC
CCCCCTAACGTTACTGGCCGAAGCCGCTTGGAATAAGGCCGGTGTGCGTTTGTCTATATGTTATTTTCCA
CCATATTGCCGTCTTTTGGCAATGTGAGGGCCCGGAAACCTGGCCCTGTCTTCTTGACGAGCATTCCTAG
GGGTCTTTCCCCTCTCGCCAAAGGAATGCAAGGTCTGTTGAATGTCGTGAAGGAAGCAGTTCCTCTGGAA
GCTTCTTGAAGACAAACAACGTCTGTAGCGACCCTTTGCAGGCAGCGGAACCCCCCACCTGGCGACAGGT
GCCTCTGCGGCCAAAAGCCACGTGTATAAGATACACCTGCAAAGGCGGCACAACCCCAGTGCCACGTTGT
GAGTTGGATAGTTGTGGAAAGAGTCAAATGGCTCTCCTCAAGCGTATTCAACAAGGGGCTGAAGGATGCC
CAGAAGGTACCCCATTGTATGGGATCTGATCTGGGGCCTCGGTGCACATGCTTTACATGTGTTTAGTCGA
GGTTAAAAAAACGTCTAGGCCCCCCGAACCACGGGGACGTGGTTTTCCTTTGAAAAACACGATGATAATA
TGGCCACAACCATGGTGAGCAAGGGCGAGGAGCTGTTCACCGGGGTGGTGCCCATCCTGGTCGAGCTGGA
CGGCGACGTAAACGGCCACAAGTTCAGCGTGTCTGGCGAGGGCGAGGGCGATGCCACCTACGGCAAGCTG
ACCCTGAAGTTCATCTGCACCACCGGCAAGCTGCCCGTGCCCTGGCCCACCCTCGTGACCACCCTGACCT
ACGGCGTGCAGTGCTTCAGCCGCTACCCCGACCACATGAAGCAGCACGACTTCTTCAAGTCCGCCATGCC
CGAAGGCTACGTCCAGGAGCGCACCATCTTCTTCAAGGACGACGGCAACTACAAGACCCGCGCCGAGGTG
AAGTTCGAGGGCGACACCCTGGTGAACCGCATCGAGCTGAAGGGCATCGACTTCAAGGAGGACGGCAACA
TCCTGGGGCACAAGCTGGAGTACAACTACAACAGCCACAACGTCTATATCATGGCCGACAAGCAGAAGAA
CGGCATCAAGGCGAACTTCAAGATCCGCCACAACATCGAGGACGGCAGCGTGCAGCTCGCCGACCACTAC
CAGCAGAACACCCCCATCGGCGACGGCCCCGTGCTGCTGCCCGACAACCACTACCTGAGCACCCAGTCCG
CCCTGAGCAAAGACCCCAACGAGAAGCGCGATCACATGGTCCTGCTGGAGTTCGTGACCGCCGCCGGGAT
CACTCTCGGCATGGACGAGCTGTACAAGTAATGAATTAATTAAGAATTATCAAGCTTATCGATACCGTCG
ACCTGCAGCCAAGCTTATCGATAAAATAAAAGATTTTATTTAGTCTCCAGAAAAAGGGGGGAATGAAAGA
CCCCACCTGTAGGTTTGGCAAGCTAGCTTAAGTAACGCCATTTTGCAAGGCATGGAAAATACATAACTGA
GAATAGAGAAGTTCAGATCAAGGTTAGGAACAGAGAGACAGCAGAATATGGGCCAAACAGGATATCTGTG
GTAAGCAGTTCCTGCCCCGGCTCAGGGCCAAGAACAGATGGTCCCCAGATGCGGTCCCGCCCTCAGCAGT
TTCTAGAGAACCATCAGATGTTTCCAGGGTGCCCCAAGGACCTGAAATGACCCTGTGCCTTATTTGAACT
AACCAATCAGTTCGCTTCTCGCTTCTGTTCGCGCGCTTCTGCTCCCCGAGCTCAATAAAAGAGCCCACAA
CCCCTCACTCGGCGCGCCAGTCCTCCGATAGACTGCGTCGCCCGGGTACCCGTGTATCCAATAAACCCTC
TTGCAGTTGCATCCGACTTGTGGTCTCGCTGTTCCTTGGGAGGGTCTCCTCTGAGTGATTGACTACCCGT
CAGCGGGGGTCTTTCATGGGTAACAGTTTCTTGAAGTTGGAGAACAACATTCTGAGGGTAGGAGTCGAAT
ATTAAGTAATCCTGACTCAATTAGCCACTGTTTTGAATCCACATACTCCAATACTCCTGAAATAGTTCAT
TATGGACAGCGCAGAAGAGCTGGGGAGAATTAATTCGTAATCATGGTCATAGCTGTTTCCTGTGTGAAAT
TGTTATCCGCTCACAATTCCACACAACATACGAGCCGGAAGCATAAAGTGTAAAGCCTGGGGTGCCTAAT
GAGTGAGCTAACTCACATTAATTGCGTTGCGCTCACTGCCCGCTTTCCAGTCGGGAAACCTGTCGTGCCA
GCTGCATTAATGAATCGGCCAACGCGCGGGGAGAGGCGGTTTGCGTATTGGGCGCTCTTCCGCTTCCTCG
CTCACTGACTCGCTGCGCTCGGTCGTTCGGCTGCGGCGAGCGGTATCAGCTCACTCAAAGGCGGTAATAC
GGTTATCCACAGAATCAGGGGATAACGCAGGAAAGAACATGTGAGCAAAAGGCCAGCAAAAGGCCAGGAA
CCGTAAAAAGGCCGCGTTGCTGGCGTTTTTCCATAGGCTCCGCCCCCCTGACGAGCATCACAAAAATCGA
CGCTCAAGTCAGAGGTGGCGAAACCCGACAGGACTATAAAGATACCAGGCGTTTCCCCCTGGAAGCTCCC
TCGTGCGCTCTCCTGTTCCGACCCTGCCGCTTACCGGATACCTGTCCGCCTTTCTCCCTTCGGGAAGCGT
GGCGCTTTCTCATAGCTCACGCTGTAGGTATCTCAGTTCGGTGTAGGTCGTTCGCTCCAAGCTGGGCTGT
GTGCACGAACCCCCCGTTCAGCCCGACCGCTGCGCCTTATCCGGTAACTATCGTCTTGAGTCCAACCCGG
TAAGACACGACTTATCGCCACTGGCAGCAGCCACTGGTAACAGGATTAGCAGAGCGAGGTATGTAGGCGG
TGCTACAGAGTTCTTGAAGTGGTGGCCTAACTACGGCTACACTAGAAGGACAGTATTTGGTATCTGCGCT
CTGCTGAAGCCAGTTACCTTCGGAAAAAGAGTTGGTAGCTCTTGATCCGGCAAACAAACCACCGCTGGTA
GCGGTGGTTTTTTTGTTTGCAAGCAGCAGATTACGCGCAGAAAAAAAGGATCTCAAGAAGATCCTTTGAT
CTTTTCTACGGGGTCTGACGCTCAGTGGAACGAAAACTCACGTTAAGGGATTTTGGTCATGAGATTATCA
AAAAGGATCTTCACCTAGATCCTTTTAAATTAAAAATGAAGTTTTAAATCAATCTAAAGTATATATGAGT
AAACTTGGTCTGACAGTTACCAATGCTTAATCAGTGAGGCACCTATCTCAGCGATCTGTCTATTTCGTTC
ATCCATAGTTGCCTGACTCCCCGTCGTGTAGATAACTACGATACGGGAGGGCTTACCATCTGGCCCCAGT
GCTGCAATGATACCGCGAGACCCACGCTCACCGGCTCCAGATTTATCAGCAATAAACCAGCCAGCCGGAA
GGGCCGAGCGCAGAAGTGGTCCTGCAACTTTATCCGCCTCCATCCAGTCTATTAATTGTTGCCGGGAAGC
TAGAGTAAGTAGTTCGCCAGTTAATAGTTTGCGCAACGTTGTTGCCATTGCTACAGGCATCGTGGTGTCA
CGCTCGTCGTTTGGTATGGCTTCATTCAGCTCCGGTTCCCAACGATCAAGGCGAGTTACATGATCCCCCA
TGTTGTGCAAAAAAGCGGTTAGCTCCTTCGGTCCTCCGATCGTTGTCAGAAGTAAGTTGGCCGCAGTGTT
ATCACTCATGGTTATGGCAGCACTGCATAATTCTCTTACTGTCATGCCATCCGTAAGATGCTTTTCTGTG
ACTGGTGAGTACTCAACCAAGTCATTCTGAGAATAGTGTATGCGGCGACCGAGTTGCTCTTGCCCGGCGT
CAATACGGGATAATACCGCGCCACATAGCAGAACTTTAAAAGTGCTCATCATTGGAAAACGTTCTTCGGG
GCGAAAACTCTCAAGGATCTTACCGCTGTTGAGATCCAGTTCGATGTAACCCACTCGTGCACCCAACTGA
TCTTCAGCATCTTTTACTTTCACCAGCGTTTCTGGGTGAGCAAAAACAGGAAGGCAAAATGCCGCAAAAA
AGGGAATAAGGGCGACACGGAAATGTTGAATACTCATACTCTTCCTTTTTCAATATTATTGAAGCATTTA
TCAGGGTTATTGTCTCATGAGCGGATACATATTTGAATGTATTTAGAAAAATAAACAAATAGGGGTTCCG
CGCACATTTCCCCGAAAAGTGCCACCTGACGTCTAAGAAACCATTATTATCATGACATTAACCTATAAAA
ATAGGCGTATCACGAGGCCCTTTCGTCTCGCGCGTTTCGGTGATGACGGTGAAAACCTCTGACACATGCA
GCTCCCGGAGACGGTCACAGCTTGTCTGTAAGCGGATGCCGGGAGCAGACAAGCCCGTCAGGGCGCGTCA
GCGGGTGTTGGCGGGTGTCGGGGCTGGCTTAACTATGCGGCATCAGAGCAGATTGTACTGAGAGTGCACC
ATATGCGGTGTGAAATACCGCACAGATGCGTAAGGAGAAAATACCGCATCAGGCGCCATTCGCCATTCAG
GCTGCGCAACTGTTGGGAAGGGCGATCGGTGCGGGCCTCTTCGCTATTACGCCAGCTGGCGAAAGGGGGA
TGTGCTGCAAGGCGATTAAGTTGGGTAACGCCAGGGTTTTCCCAGTCACGACGTTGTAAAACGACGGCGC
AAGGAATGGTGCATGCAAGGAGATGGCGCCCAACAGTCCCCCGGCCACGGGGCCTGCCACCATACCCACG
CCGAAACAAGCGCTCATGAGCCCGAAGTGGCGAGCCCGATCTTCCCCATCGGTGATGTCGGCGATATAGG
CGCCAGCAACCGCACCTGTGGCGCCGGTGATGCCGGCCACGATGCGTCCGGCGTAGAGGCGATTAGTCCA
ATTTGTTAAAGACAGGATATCAGTGGTCCAGGCTCTAGTTTTGACTCAACAATATCACCAGCTGAAGCCT
ATAGAGTACGAGCCATAGATAAAATAAAAGATTTTATTTAGTCTCCAGAAAAAGGGGGGAA
Features (pLannotate 1.2.2; 22 found; start..end, strand, type, name):
    579..920     +  misc_feature   MESV Ψ: packaging signal of murine embryonic stem cell virus
    987..1403    +  CDS            gag (truncated): truncated Moloney murine leukemia virus (MMLV) gag gene lacking the start codon
   1421..3328    +  CDS            Myb: MYB_MOUSE - Experimental evidence at protein level: Swiss-Prot protein existence level 1. Transcriptional activator; DNA-binding protein that specifically recognize the sequence 5'-YAAC[GT]G-3'. Plays an important role in the control of proliferation and differentiation of hematopoietic progenitor cells. From Mus musculus (Mouse).
   3361..3860    +  promoter       PGK promoter: mouse phosphoglycerate kinase 1 promoter
   3881..4480    +  CDS            PuroR: puromycin N-acetyltransferase; pac from Streptomyces alboniger; confers resistance to puromycin
   4646..5108    +  misc_feature   IRES: internal ribosome entry site (IRES) of the encephalomyocarditis virus (EMCV)
   5122..5841    +  CDS            EGFP: the original enhanced GFP (Yang et al., 1996) mammalian codon-optimized
   5858..5884    +  misc_feature   MCS (fragment): pBluescript multiple cloning site
   5943..6457    +  LTR            3' LTR: 3' long terminal repeat from murine embryonic stem cell virus
   6650..6666    -  protein_bind   lac operator: The lac repressor binds to the lac operator to inhibit transcription in E. coli. This inhibition can be relieved by adding lactose or isopropyl-β-D-thiogalactopyranoside (IPTG). lac repressor encoded by lacI
   6674..6704    -  promoter       lac promoter: promoter for the E. coli lac operon
   6719..6740    -  protein_bind   CAP binding site: CAP binding activates transcription in the presence of cAMP. E. coli catabolite activator protein
   6753..6845    -  CDS            lacI (fragment): lac repressor; lacI; The lac repressor binds to the lac operator to inhibit transcription in E. coli. This inhibition can be relieved by adding lactose or isopropyl-β-D-thiogalactopyranoside (IPTG).
   7028..7616    -  rep_origin     ori: high-copy-number ColE1/pMB1/pBR322/pUC origin of replication
   7787..8647    -  CDS            AmpR: β-lactamase; bla; confers resistance to ampicillin, carbenicillin, and related antibiotics
   8648..8752    -  promoter       AmpR promoter: bla
   8847..8882    +  CDS            rop (fragment): Rop protein, which maintains plasmids at low copy number; rop
   8984..9083    +  misc_feature   bom (fragment): basis of mobility region from pBR322
   9089..9238    -  CDS            lacZα (fragment): LacZα fragment of β-galactosidase; lacZ fragment
   9238..9439    -  CDS            TcR (fragment): tetracycline efflux protein; tet; confers resistance to tetracycline
   9440..9538    +  CDS            env (fragment): murine leukemia virus gPr80 envelope polyprotein precursor; env; proteolytically cleaved into gp70SU and p15TM subunits
   9580..515     +  LTR            5' LTR (across the origin): 5' long terminal repeat from murine embryonic stem cell virus
