[The description below was written by a language model from this plasmid's Addgene catalogue record and pLannotate feature annotations shown in this document.]
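Description:
MSCV PIG Myb is a gammaretroviral expression plasmid built on the MSCV PIG (Puro-IRES-GFP) backbone, designed to deliver mouse Myb (c-Myb) into mammalian cells by retroviral transduction. It is maintained in E. coli through a high-copy ColE1/pUC-type origin and an ampicillin resistance gene (β-lactamase). The bacterial portion also carries several non-functional remnants of earlier cloning vectors, including fragments of lacI, rop, bom, lacZα and the tetracycline resistance gene.

The proviral region is bounded by murine embryonic stem cell virus 5′ and 3′ LTRs. Downstream of the 5′ LTR lie the MESV Ψ packaging signal and a truncated, start-codon-deficient gag segment. Together these allow the genomic RNA to be packaged when gag, pol and env are supplied in trans by a packaging system. The Myb coding sequence was inserted between a BglII site (destroyed during cloning) and an XhoI site, and it is transcribed from the 5′ LTR. A separate internal cassette follows, in which the mouse PGK promoter drives puromycin N-acetyltransferase linked through an EMCV IRES to EGFP. Transduced cells can therefore be selected with puromycin and tracked or sorted by green fluorescence. The bicistronic IRES-GFP unit reports on this PGK-driven transcript rather than being directly coupled to Myb translation.

Two size discrepancies exist. The catalogue lists a total size of 8,568 bp and an insert of 2,268 bp, whereas the assembled full sequence is 9,581 nt and the annotated Myb coding region spans about 1.9 kb. The construct comes from work on hematopoietic transcription factor function and BET bromodomain inhibition in acute myeloid leukemia, and it suits stable Myb overexpression in such models.
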