Addgene plasmid #66988: MSCV PIG Myb
Purpose: Retroviral expression plasmid for mouse Myb expression; containing bicistronic IRES-GFP
Depositing lab: Christopher Vakoc. Depositing organization: Cold Spring Harbor Laboratory. Publication: BET Bromodomain Inhibition Suppresses the Function of Hematopoietic Transcription Factors in Acute Myeloid Leukemia. Roe JS, Mercan F, Rivera K, Pappin DJ, Vakoc CR. Mol Cell. 2015 May 12. pii: S1097-2765(15)00267-1. doi: 10.1016/j.molcel.2015.04.011. PubMed 25982114.
Backbone
  Vector backbone: MSCV PIG
  Backbone manufacturer: Addgene Plasmid #18751
  Backbone size w/o insert (bp): 6300
  Total vector size (bp): 8568
  Vector type: Retroviral
  Selectable markers: Puromycin
Growth in bacteria
  Bacterial resistance: Ampicillin, 100 μg/mL
  Growth temperature: 37°C
  Growth strain: DH5alpha
  Copy number: High Copy
Gene/Insert
  Gene/Insert name: Myb
  Species: M. musculus (mouse)
  Insert size (bp): 2268
  Entrez Gene: Myb (a.k.a. c-myb)
  Promoter: LTR
  Cloning method: Restriction Enzyme; 5′ cloning site BglII (destroyed during cloning); 3′ cloning site XhoI (not destroyed)
  Sequencing primers: 5′ MSCV
Terms and licenses: Academic/Nonprofit Terms; Industry Terms: Not Available to Industry
How to cite: MSCV PIG Myb was a gift from Christopher Vakoc (Addgene plasmid # 66988 ; http://n2t.net/addgene:66988 ; RRID:Addgene_66988)
