>Addgene plasmid #66988 | MSCV PIG Myb | addgene partial sequence | sequence record 119165 | pLXSN5 5'-CCCTTGAACCTCCTCGTTCGACC-3'
ATCCTCCCTTTATCCAGCCCTCACTCCTTCTCTAGGCGCCGGAATTAGATCTCCACCATGGCCCGGAGAC
CCCGACACAGCATCTACAGTAGCGATGAAGATGATGAAGACATTGAGATGTGTGACCATGACTACGATGG
GCTGCTGCCCAAATCTGGAAAGCGTCACTTGGGGAAAACTAGGTGGACAAGGGAAGAGGATGAGAAGCTG
AAGAAGCTGGTGGAACAGAACGGAACAGACGACTGGAAAGTCATTGCCAATTATCTGCCCAACCGGACAG
ATGTGCAGTGCCAACACCGGTGGCAGAAAGTGCTGAACCCTGAACTCATCAAAGGTCCCTGGACCAAAGA
AGAAGATCAGAGAGTCATAGAGCTTGTCCAGAAATATGGTCCGAAGCGTTGGTCTGTTATTGCCAAGCAC
TTAAAAGGGAGAATTGGAAAGCAGTGTCGGGAGAGGTGGCACAACCATTTGAATCCAGAAGTTAAGAAAA
CCTCCTGGACAGAAGAGGAGGACAGAATCATTTACCAGGCACACAAGCGTCTGGGGAACAGATGGGCAGA
GATCGCAAAGCTGCTGCCCGGACGGACTGATAATGCTATCAAGAACCACTGGAATTCCACCATGCGTCGC
AAGGTGGAACAGGAAGGCTACCTGCAGGAGCCTTCCAAAGCCAGCCAGACGCCAGTGGCCACGAGCTTCC
AGAAGAACAATCATTTGATGGGGTTTGGGCATGCCTCACCTCCATCTCAGCTCTCTCCAAGTGGCCAGTC
CTCCGTCAACAGCGAATATCCCTATTACCACATCGCCGAAGCACAAAACATCTCCAGTCACGTTCCCTAT
CCTGTCGCATTGCATGTTAATATAGTCAACGTCCCTCAGCCGGCTGCGGCAGCCATCCAGAGACACTATA
ACGACGAAGACCCTGAGAAGGAAAAGCGAATAAAGGAGCTGGAGTTGCTCCTGATGTCAACAGAGAACGA
GCTGAAGGGACAGCAGGCATTACCAACACAGAACCACACTTGCAGCTACCC
