>Addgene plasmid #66988 | MSCV PIG Myb | addgene partial sequence | sequence record 119167 | PGK-A3 5'-GGCGCCTACCGGTGGATGTGGAATGTGTG-3'
CTTGTGTAGCGCCAAGTGCCCAGCGGGGCTGCTAAAGCGCATGCTCCAGACTGCCTTGGGAAAAGCGCCT
CCCCTACCCGGTAGAATTCACGATCCTCGAGAAATGTCTCACATGACCAGAGTTCGAGCTGAGAACGCGT
TCACGTATTTCCGAGCCGGACCGGAGGCCGTCATCTGGTCCTCTGTCTTCCCACAGGATGCTGGCTCCCA
GGCACCACTGCATGGCTGCAAGGGACCCACCAGGGGCCTGTTCTTAGGTACGGTAAAGGCTTTGAGGACA
TTGTCTTCATCTTCTGATACAGGTGTCATTAAAACAGAGCTTGTAAGAATATTTGGGGCATCTGCCACAG
GAGACGCCTGCGAGAACAGCTGGGTGCTCAGGCTGTTCTCTGCCCAGTGGTTTGAGCAGAAGAAGTTTCC
CGATTTCTCAGTTGGCGACTCCACCTCCTGCTTGATTTTTTTCAGTAACGGTGGTCCACTCTCTTGAAAC
TCAGCCACAATTCCAGATTCATCCGATTCCTGCTTAATCACATCTTGTAGGTCCTCCACTGCATGGGAGG
GGGTCTGAGGTAGCATCTTCAGGGGACCGTATTTAATTTCTTGAGCTGCAAGGGCATGTTTGAATGGTGT
GGGAGTTCGAGGAGAGCTTTCGAGGATTGACCTTTTGATAGCTGGAGTTCTAAAGATGGAATTTTCCTTC
TGGGTTTTCACAGTCTGGTCTCGACATGGTGTCAGTTTGTGACCAATGAGAGGAGTGGAGGGTAAGGTAG
GTGCATCTAAGCCCGAGCTTTCATGGTTGCTGGAAGTGTTCAAGAAAGAATCTATAAACTGGAGTGTTTC
TGCAAATTCTAAGAGGTTCTTAACATTGTCCAGAATGGTGCCCTGGTGGACGATCATGCACCTTGCTGGT
GAGGCACTTTCTTCAGGTAGGGAGCCGGGATCTGCAGGCAGAGATGGGGTGGCATGGTGTTCTCCCAAAC
AGGAAACAGGTGCACTATCCCCATGAGGTCTGGTCTGGTCCACAATGGAGGTGCTGTGCCACCCGGGGTA
GCTGCAAGTGTGGTTCTGTGTTGGTAATGCCTGCTGTCCCTTCAGCTCGTTCTCT
